Addgene plasmid #81711: pDONR223_MTM1_p.D298E
Purpose: Gateway Donor vector containing MTM1, part of the Target Accelerator Plasmid Collection.
Depositing lab: Jesse Boehm & William Hahn & David Root. Depositing organization: Broad Institute. Publication: Systematic Functional Interrogation of Rare Cancer Variants Identifies Oncogenic Alleles. Kim E, Ilic N, Shrestha Y, Zou L, Kamburov A, Zhu C, Yang X, Lubonja R, Tran N, Nguyen C, Lawrence MS, Piccioni F, Bagul M, Doench JG, Chouinard CR, Wu X, Hogstrom L, Natoli T, Tamayo P, Horn H, Corsello SM, Lage K, Root DE, Subramanian A, Golub TR, Getz G, Boehm JS, Hahn WC. Cancer Discov. 2016 Jul;6(7):714-26. doi: 10.1158/2159-8290.CD-16-0160. Epub 2016 May 4. PubMed 27147599.
Backbone
  Vector backbone: pDONR223
  Backbone manufacturer: Invitrogen
  Backbone size w/o insert (bp): 2790
  Vector type: Gateway Entry vector
Growth in bacteria
  Bacterial resistance: Spectinomycin, 50 μg/mL
  Growth temperature: 37°C
  Growth strain: DH5alpha
  Copy number: High Copy
Gene/Insert
  Gene/Insert name: MTM1 (alt name: NM_000252.2)
  Species: H. sapiens (human)
  Mutation: D298E; E410K
  Entrez Gene: MTM1 (a.k.a. CNM, MTMX, XLMTM)
  Promoter: None
  Cloning method: Gateway Cloning
  Sequencing primers: 5′ M13pUC-fwd; 3′ M13-Rev
Terms and licenses: Academic/Nonprofit Terms; Industry Terms: Not Available to Industry
Depositor comments: Closed state: stop codon immediately follows insert
How to cite: pDONR223_MTM1_p.D298E was a gift from Jesse Boehm & William Hahn & David Root (Addgene plasmid # 81711 ; http://n2t.net/addgene:81711 ; RRID:Addgene_81711)
