[The description below was written by a language model from this plasmid's Addgene catalogue record and pLannotate feature annotations shown in this document.]
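Description:
pDONR223_MTM1_p.D298E is a Gateway entry clone built on the Invitrogen pDONR223 backbone, carrying a mutant allele of human MTM1 (reference transcript NM_000252.2) as part of the Target Accelerator Plasmid Collection. The sequenced plasmid is about 4.6 kb. It is maintained in E. coli at high copy through a ColE1/pUC-type origin and selected with spectinomycin via the aadA (SmR) aminoglycoside adenylyltransferase gene, which also confers streptomycin resistance. Short fragments annotated as an integron Pc promoter and a gentamicin resistance gene lie just upstream of this marker, and rrnB T1 and T2 terminators sit upstream of the cloning region, helping to insulate the insert from read-through transcription.

The MTM1 open reading frame, roughly 1.8 kb, encodes myotubularin, a lipid phosphatase that dephosphorylates PI3P and PI(3,5)P2 and influences endosomal trafficking. It is flanked by two attL recombination sites; the automated annotation labels both as attL3. The construct name refers to the D298E substitution, but the catalogue entry also lists a second change, E410K. The clone is in the "closed" configuration, meaning a stop codon immediately follows the coding sequence, so C-terminal fusion tags in a destination vector would not be translated. No promoter drives the insert; the only nearby promoter is a T7 promoter outside the downstream attL site, oriented back towards the insert. The plasmid is therefore not an expression construct. It serves as a source from which the variant ORF is moved by LR recombination into expression destination vectors, consistent with the collection's use in functionally testing rare cancer-associated variants.
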