Features (pLannotate 1.2.2; 12 found; start..end, strand, type, name):
    455..547     +  CDS            lacI (fragment): lac repressor; lacI; The lac repressor binds to the lac operator to inhibit transcription in E. coli. This inhibition can be relieved by adding lactose or isopropyl-β-D-thiogalactopyranoside (IPTG).
    602..629     -  terminator     rrnB T2 terminator: transcription terminator T2 from the E. coli rrnB gene
    761..804     +  terminator     rrnB T1 terminator: Escherichia coli rrnB; transcription terminator T1 from the E. coli rrnB gene
    851..887     -  CDS            lacZα (fragment): LacZα fragment of β-galactosidase; lacZ fragment
    904..999     +  protein_bind   attL3: mutant version of attL; recombination site for the Gateway® LR reaction LR Clonase™
   1005..2813    +  CDS            MTM1: MTM1_HUMAN - Also known as CG2. Experimental evidence at protein level: Swiss-Prot protein existence level 1. Lipid phosphatase which dephosphorylates phosphatidylinositol 3-monophosphate (PI3P) and phosphatidylinositol 3,5-bisphosphate (PI(3,5)P2) (PubMed:11001925, PubMed:10900271, PubMed:12646134, PubMed:14722070). Has also been shown to dephosphorylate phosphotyrosine- and phosphoserine-containing peptides (PubMed:9537414). Negatively regulates EGFR degradation through regulation of EGFR trafficking from the late endosome to the lysosome (PubMed:14722070). Plays a role in vacuolar formation
   2821..2916    -  protein_bind   attL3: mutant version of attL; recombination site for the Gateway® LR reaction LR Clonase™
   2935..2953    -  promoter       T7 promoter: promoter for bacteriophage T7 RNA polymerase
   3143..3166    +  promoter       Pc promoter (fragment): intI1 (promoter lies within the coding sequence); class 1 integron promoter
   3342..3398    +  CDS            GmR (fragment): gentamycin acetyltransferase; aacC1; confers resistance to gentamycin
   3405..4196    +  CDS            SmR: aminoglycoside adenylyltransferase (Murphy, 1985); aadA; confers resistance to spectinomycin and streptomycin
   4289..272     +  rep_origin     ori (across the origin): high-copy-number ColE1/pMB1/pBR322/pUC origin of replication
>Addgene plasmid #81711 | pDONR223_MTM1_p.D298E | addgene full sequence | sequence record 168671 | Addgene NGS Result
GAACGGGGGGTTCGTGCACACAGCCCAGCTTGGAGCGAACGACCTACACCGAACTGAGATACCTACAGCG
TGAGCTATGAGAAAGCGCCACGCTTCCCGAAGGGAGAAAGGCGGACAGGTATCCGGTAAGCGGCAGGGTC
GGAACAGGAGAGCGCACGAGGGAGCTTCCAGGGGGAAACGCCTGGTATCTTTATAGTCCTGTCGGGTTTC
GCCACCTCTGACTTGAGCGTCGATTTTTGTGATGCTCGTCAGGGGGGCGGAGCCTATGGAAAAACGCCAG
CAACGCGGCCTTTTTACGGTTCCTGGCCTTTTGCTGGCCTTTTGCTCACATGTTCTTTCCTGCGTTATCC
CCTGATTCTGTGGATAACCGTATTACCGCCTTTGAGTGAGCTGATACCGCTCGCCGCAGCCGAACGACCG
AGCGCAGCGAGTCAGTGAGCGAGGAAGCGGAAGAGCGCCCAATACGCAAACCGCCTCTCCCCGCGCGTTG
GCCGATTCATTAATGCAGCTGGCACGACAGGTTTCCCGACTGGAAAGCGGGCAGTGAGCGCAACGCAATT
AATACGCGTACCGCTAGCCAGGAAGAGTTTGTAGAAACGCAAAAAGGCCATCCGTCAGGATGGCCTTCTG
CTTAGTTTGATGCCTGGCAGTTTATGGCGGGCGTCCTGCCCGCCACCCTCCGGGCCGTTGCTTCACAACG
TTCAAATCCGCTCCCGGCGGATTTGTCCTACTCAGGAGAGCGTTCACCGACAAACAACAGATAAAACGAA
AGGCCCAGTCTTCCGACTGAGCCTTTCGTTTTATTTGATGCCTGGCAGTTCCCTACTCTCGCGTTAACGC
TAGCATGGATGTTTTCCCAGTCACGACGTTGTAAAACGACGGCCAGTCTTAAGCTCGGGCCCCAAATAAT
GATTTTATTTTGACTGATAGTGACCTGTTCGTTGCAACAAATTGATGAGCAATGCTTTTTTATAATGCCA
ACTTTGTACAAAAAAGTTGGCACCATGGCTTCTGCATCAACTTCTAAATATAATTCACACTCCTTGGAGA
ATGAGTCTATTAAGAGGACGTCTCGAGATGGAGTCAATCGAGATCTCACTGAGGCTGTTCCTCGACTTCC
AGGAGAAACACTAATCACTGACAAAGAAGTTATTTACATATGTCCTTTCAATGGCCCCATTAAGGGAAGA
GTTTACATCACAAATTATCGTCTTTATTTAAGAAGTTTGGAAACGGATTCTTCTCTAATACTTGATGTTC
CTCTGGGTGTGATCTCGAGAATTGAAAAAATGGGAGGCGCGACAAGTAGAGGAGAAAATTCCTATGGTCT
AGATATTACTTGTAAAGACATGAGAAACCTGAGGTTCGCTTTGAAACAGGAAGGCCACAGCAGAAGAGAT
ATGTTTGAGATCCTCACGAGATACGCGTTTCCCCTGGCTCACAGTCTGCCATTATTTGCATTTTTAAATG
AAGAAAAGTTTAACGTGGATGGATGGACAGTTTACAATCCAGTGGAAGAATACAGGAGGCAGGGCTTGCC
CAATCACCATTGGAGAATAACTTTTATTAATAAGTGCTATGAGCTCTGTGACACTTACCCTGCTCTTTTG
GTGGTTCCGTATCGTGCCTCAGATGATGACCTCCGGAGAGTTGCAACTTTTAGGTCCCGAAATCGAATTC
CAGTGCTGTCATGGATTCATCCAGAAAATAAGACGGTCATTGTGCGTTGCAGTCAGCCTCTTGTCGGTAT
GAGTGGGAAACGAAATAAAGATGATGAGAAATATCTCGATGTTATCAGGGAGACTAATAAACAAATTTCT
AAACTCACCATTTATGATGCAAGACCCAGCGTAAATGCAGTGGCCAACAAGGCAACAGGAGGAGGATATG
AAAGTGAAGATGCATATCATAACGCCGAACTTTTCTTCTTAGACATTCATAATATTCATGTTATGCGGGA
ATCTTTAAAAAAAGTGAAGGACATTGTTTATCCTAATGTAGAAGAATCTCATTGGTTGTCCAGTTTGGAG
TCTACTCATTGGTTAGAACATATCAAGCTCGTTTTGACAGGAGCCATTCAAGTAGCAGACAAAGTTTCTT
CAGGGAAGAGTTCAGTGCTTGTGCATTGCAGTGACGGATGGGACAGGACTGCTCAGCTGACATCCTTGGC
CATGCTGATGTTGGATAGCTTCTATAGGAGCATTGAAGGGTTCGAAATACTGGTACAAAAAAAATGGATA
AGTTTTGGACATAAATTTGCATCTCGAATAGGTCATGGTGATAAAAACCACACCGATGCTGACCGTTCTC
CTATTTTTCTCCAGTTTATTGATTGTGTGTGGCAAATGTCAAAACAGTTCCCTACAGCTTTTGAATTCAA
TGAACAATTTTTGATTATAATTTTGGATCATCTGTATAGTTGCCGATTTGGTACTTTCTTATTCAACTGT
GAATCTGCTCGAGAAAGACAGAAGGTTACAGAAAGGACTGTTTCTTTATGGTCACTGATAAACAGTAATA
AAGAAAAATTCAAAAACCCCTTCTATACTAAAGAAATCAATCGAGTTTTATATCCAGTTGCCAGTATGCG
TCACTTGGAACTCTGGGTGAATTACTACATTAGATGGAACCCCAGGATCAAGCAACAACAGCCGAATCCA
GTGGAGCAGCGTTACATGGAGCTCTTAGCCTTACGCGACGAATACATAAAGCGGCTTGAGGAACTGCAGC
TCGCCAACTCTGCCAAGCTTTCTGATCCCCCAACTTCACCTTCCAGTCCTTCGCAAATGATGCCCCATGT
GCAAACTCACTTCTAGTTGCCAACTTTCTTGTACAAAGTTGGCATTATAAGAAAGCATTGCTTATCAATT
TGTTGCAACGAACAGGTCACTATCAGTCAAAATAAAATCATTATTTGCCATCCAGCTGATATCCCCTATA
GTGAGTCGTATTACATGGTCATAGCTGTTTCCTGGCAGCTCTGGCCCGTGTCTCAAAATCTCTGATGTTA
CATTGCACAAGATAAAAATATATCATCATGCCTCCTCTAGACCAGCCAGGACAGAAATGCCTCGACTTCG
CTGCTACCCAAGGTTGCCGGGTGACGCACACCGTGGAAACGGATGAAGGCACGAACCCAGTGGACATAAG
CCTGTTCGGTTCGTAAGCTGTAATGCAAGTAGCGTATGCGCTCACGCAACTGGTCCAGAACCTTGACCGA
ACGCAGCGGTGGTAACGGCGCAGTGGCGGTTTTCATGGCTTGTTATGACTGTTTTTTTGGGGTACAGTCT
ATGCCTCGGGCATCCAAGCAGCAAGCGCGTTACGCCGTGGGTCGATGTTTGATGTTATGGAGCAGCAACG
ATGTTACGCAGCAGGGCAGTCGCCCTAAAACAAAGTTAAACATTATGAGGGAAGCGGTGATCGCCGAAGT
ATCGACTCAACTATCAGAGGTAGTTGGCGTCATCGAGCGCCATCTCGAACCGACGTTGCTGGCCGTACAT
TTGTACGGCTCCGCAGTGGATGGCGGCCTGAAGCCACACAGTGATATTGATTTGCTGGTTACGGTGACCG
TAAGGCTTGATGAAACAACGCGGCGAGCTTTGATCAACGACCTTTTGGAAACTTCGGCTTCCCCTGGAGA
GAGCGAGATTCTCCGCGCTGTAGAAGTCACCATTGTTGTGCACGACGACATCATTCCGTGGCGTTATCCA
GCTAAGCGCGAACTGCAATTTGGAGAATGGCAGCGCAATGACATTCTTGCAGGTATCTTCGAGCCAGCCA
CGATCGACATTGATCTGGCTATCTTGCTGACAAAAGCAAGAGAACATAGCGTTGCCTTGGTAGGTCCAGC
GGCGGAGGAACTCTTTGATCCGGTTCCTGAACAGGATCTATTTGAGGCGCTAAATGAAACCTTAACGCTA
TGGAACTCGCCGCCCGACTGGGCTGGCGATGAGCGAAATGTAGTGCTTACGTTGTCCCGCATTTGGTACA
GCGCAGTAACCGGCAAAATCGCGCCGAAGGATGTCGCTGCCGACTGGGCAATGGAGCGCCTGCCGGCCCA
GTATCAGCCCGTCATACTTGAAGCTAGACAGGCTTATCTTGGACAAGAAGAAGATCGCTTGGCCTCGCGC
GCAGATCAGTTGGAAGAATTTGTCCACTACGTGAAAGGCGAGATCACCAAGGTAGTCGGCAAATAACCCT
CGAGCCACCCATGACCAAAATCCCTTAACGTGAGTTACGCGTCGTTCCACTGAGCGTCAGACCCCGTAGA
AAAGATCAAAGGATCTTCTTGAGATCCTTTTTTTCTGCGCGTAATCTGCTGCTTGCAAACAAAAAAACCA
CCGCTACCAGCGGTGGTTTGTTTGCCGGATCAAGAGCTACCAACTCTTTTTCCGAAGGTAACTGGCTTCA
GCAGAGCGCAGATACCAAATACTGTTCTTCTAGTGTAGCCGTAGTTAGGCCACCACTTCAAGAACTCTGT
AGCACCGCCTACATACCTCGCTCTGCTAATCCTGTTACCAGTGGCTGCTGCCAGTGGCGATAAGTCGTGT
CTTACCGGGTTGGACTCAAGACGATAGTTACCGGATAAGGCGCAGCGGTCGGGCT
