>Addgene plasmid #81711 | pDONR223_MTM1_p.D298E | depositor partial sequence | sequence record 155030 | Insert sequence
ATGGCTTCTGCATCAACTTCTAAATATAATTCACACTCCTTGGAGAATGAGTCTATTAAGAGGACGTCTC
GAGATGGAGTCAATCGAGATCTCACTGAGGCTGTTCCTCGACTTCCAGGAGAAACACTAATCACTGACAA
AGAAGTTATTTACATATGTCCTTTCAATGGCCCCATTAAGGGAAGAGTTTACATCACAAATTATCGTCTT
TATTTAAGAAGTTTGGAAACGGATTCTTCTCTAATACTTGATGTTCCTCTGGGTGTGATCTCGAGAATTG
AAAAAATGGGAGGCGCGACAAGTAGAGGAGAAAATTCCTATGGTCTAGATATTACTTGTAAAGACATGAG
AAACCTGAGGTTCGCTTTGAAACAGGAAGGCCACAGCAGAAGAGATATGTTTGAGATCCTCACGAGATAC
GCGTTTCCCCTGGCTCACAGTCTGCCATTATTTGCATTTTTAAATGAAGAAAAGTTTAACGTGGATGGAT
GGACAGTTTACAATCCAGTGGAAGAATACAGGAGGCAGGGCTTGCCCAATCACCATTGGAGAATAACTTT
TATTAATAAGTGCTATGAGCTCTGTGACACTTACCCTGCTCTTTTGGTGGTTCCGTATCGTGCCTCAGAT
GATGACCTCCGGAGAGTTGCAACTTTTAGGTCCCGAAATCGAATTCCAGTGCTGTCATGGATTCATCCAG
AAAATAAGACGGTCATTGTGCGTTGCAGTCAGCCTCTTGTCGGTATGAGTGGGAAACGAAATAAAGATGA
TGAGAAATATCTCGATGTTATCAGGGAGACTAATAAACAAATTTCTAAACTCACCATTTATGATGCAAGA
CCCAGCGTAAATGCAGTGGCCAACAAGGCAACAGGAGGAGGATATGAAAGTGAAGATGCATATCATAACG
CCGAACTTTTCTTCTTAGACATTCATAATATTCATGTTATGCGGGAATCTTTAAAAAAAGTGAAGGACAT
TGTTTATCCTAATGTAGAAGAATCTCATTGGTTGTCCAGTTTGGAGTCTACTCATTGGTTAGAACATATC
AAGCTCGTTTTGACAGGAGCCATTCAAGTAGCAGACAAAGTTTCTTCAGGGAAGAGTTCAGTGCTTGTGC
ATTGCAGTGACGGATGGGACAGGACTGCTCAGCTGACATCCTTGGCCATGCTGATGTTGGATAGCTTCTA
TAGGAGCATTGAAGGGTTCGAAATACTGGTACAAAAAAAATGGATAAGTTTTGGACATAAATTTGCATCT
CGAATAGGTCATGGTGATAAAAACCACACCGATGCTGACCGTTCTCCTATTTTTCTCCAGTTTATTGATT
GTGTGTGGCAAATGTCAAAACAGTTCCCTACAGCTTTTGAATTCAATGAACAATTTTTGATTATAATTTT
GGATCATCTGTATAGTTGCCGATTTGGTACTTTCTTATTCAACTGTGAATCTGCTCGAGAAAGACAGAAG
GTTACAGAAAGGACTGTTTCTTTATGGTCACTGATAAACAGTAATAAAGAAAAATTCAAAAACCCCTTCT
ATACTAAAGAAATCAATCGAGTTTTATATCCAGTTGCCAGTATGCGTCACTTGGAACTCTGGGTGAATTA
CTACATTAGATGGAACCCCAGGATCAAGCAACAACAGCCGAATCCAGTGGAGCAGCGTTACATGGAGCTC
TTAGCCTTACGCGACGAATACATAAAGCGGCTTGAGGAACTGCAGCTCGCCAACTCTGCCAAGCTTTCTG
ATCCCCCAACTTCACCTTCCAGTCCTTCGCAAATGATGCCCCATGTGCAAACTCACTTC
